>Addgene plasmid #125952 | 107_pAAV-ProC17-CatCh-GFP-WPRE | depositor full sequence | sequence record 241073 | 107_pAAV-ProC17-CatCh-GFP-WPRE sequence 6461 bps
CCTGCAGGCAGCTGCGCGCTCGCTCGCTCACTGAGGCCGCCCGGGCGTCGGGCGACCTTTGGTCGCCCGG
CCTCAGTGAGCGAGCGAGCGCGCAGAGAGGGAGTGGCCAACTCCATCACTAGGGGTTCCTGCGGCCGCAC
GCGTAACAAGTCTATCATAATAATTACAGGATGTGAACCTGGGAGGATAATTACAGGACCCCGGGCGCAA
TAAATAATTACAGGAATCGAATATGGAATTATAATTACAGGATCTGAAGAATCAAGTATAATTACAGGAG
CCGTTGTGTGCTGTATAATTACAGGAATGATCATTTATTGCATAATTACAGGATAGGTGTGCCGCTACAT
AATTACAGGAGGTTTCAGCCCAACTATAATTACAGGACTAGGCAAGTTCGGTATAATTACAGGATGGCGC
TGCCCCCCAATAATTACAGGATAGCTGACTTCGGTAATAATTACAGGACATTCTCGCCAGACTATAATTA
CAGGATGCAACTAGACTCTGATAATTACAGGATCGTCTTAAATTGCCATAATTACAGGAACAAGCATACG
TTGCATAATTACAGGACCCCTATTCTAGTGTATAATTACAGGATGTGCACAACCAAAAATAATTACAGGA
TAATTGTCTTGACTGATAATTACAGGAGGGTGTGATACACCTATAATTACAGGAGCTCGAGATCTGCGAT
CTGCATCTCAATTAGTCAGCAACCATAGTCCCGCCCCTAACTCCGCCCATCCCGCCCCTAACTCCGCCCA
GTTCCGCCCATTCTCCGCCCCATCGCTGACTAATTTTTTTTATTTATGCAGAGGCCGAGGCCGCCTCGGC
CTCTGAGCTATTCCAGAAGTAGTGAGGAGGCTTTTTTGGAGGCCTAGGCTTTTGCAAAGGATCCGCCACC
ATGGATTATGGAGGCGCCCTGAGTGCCGTTGGGCGCGAGCTGCTATTTGTAACGAACCCAGTAGTCGTCA
ATGGCTCTGTACTTGTGCCTGAGGACCAGTGTTACTGCGCGGGCTGGATTGAGTCGCGTGGCACAAACGG
TGCCCAAACGGCGTCGAACGTGCTGCAATGGCTTGCTGCTGGCTTCTCCATCCTACTGCTTATGTTTTAC
GCCTACCAAACATGGAAGTCAACCTGCGGCTGGGAGGAGATCTATGTGTGCGCTATCGAGATGGTCAAGG
TGATTCTCGAGTTCTTCTTCGAGTTTAAGAACCCGTCCATGCTGTATCTAGCCACAGGCCACCGCGTCCA
GTGGTTGCGTTACGCCGAGTGGCTTCTCACCTGCCCGGTCATTTGCATTCACCTGTCAAACCTGACGGGC
TTGTCCAACGACTACAGCAGGCGCACCATGGGTCTGCTTGTGTCTGATATTGGCACAATTGTGTGGGGCG
CCACTTCCGCCATGGCCACCGGATACGTCAAGGTCATCTTCTTCTGCCTGGGTCTGTGTTATGGTGCTAA
CACGTTCTTTCACGCTGCCAAGGCCTACATCGAGGGTTACCACACCGTGCCGAAGGGCCGGTGTCGCCAG
GTGGTGACTGGCATGGCTTGGCTCTTCTTCGTATCATGGGGTATGTTCCCCATCCTGTTCATCCTCGGCC
CCGAGGGCTTCGGCGTCCTGAGCGTGTACGGCTCCACCGTCGGCCACACCATCATTGACCTGATGTCGAA
GAACTGCTGGGGTCTGCTCGGCCACTACCTGCGCGTGCTGATCCACGAGCATATCCTCATCCACGGCGAC
ATTCGCAAGACCACCAAATTGAACATTGGTGGCACTGAGATTGAGGTCGAGACGCTGGTGGAGGACGAGG
CCGAGGCTGGCGCGGTACCCATGGTGAGCAAGGGCGAGGAGCTGTTCACCGGGGTGGTGCCCATCCTGGT
CGAGCTGGACGGCGACGTAAACGGCCACAAGTTCAGCGTGTCCGGCGAGGGCGAGGGCGATGCCACCTAC
GGCAAGCTGACCCTGAAGTTCATCTGCACCACCGGCAAGCTGCCCGTGCCCTGGCCCACCCTCGTGACCA
CCCTGACCTACGGCGTGCAGTGCTTCAGCCGCTACCCCGACCACATGAAGCAGCACGACTTCTTCAAGTC
CGCCATGCCCGAAGGCTACGTCCAGGAGCGCACCATCTTCTTCAAGGACGACGGCAACTACAAGACCCGC
GCCGAGGTGAAGTTCGAGGGCGACACCCTGGTGAACCGCATCGAGCTGAAGGGCATCGACTTCAAGGAGG
ACGGCAACATCCTGGGGCACAAGCTGGAGTACAACTACAACAGCCACAACGTCTATATCATGGCCGACAA
GCAGAAGAACGGCATCAAGGTGAACTTCAAGATCCGCCACAACATCGAGGACGGCAGCGTGCAGCTCGCC
GACCACTACCAGCAGAACACCCCCATCGGCGACGGCCCCGTGCTGCTGCCCGACAACCACTACCTGAGCA
CCCAGTCCGCCCTGAGCAAAGACCCCAACGAGAAGCGCGATCACATGGTCCTGCTGGAGTTCGTGACCGC
CGCCGGGATCACTCTCGGCATGGACGAGCTGTACAAGTGATAAGAATTCGATATCAAGCTTATCGATAAT
CAACCTCTGGATTACAAAATTTGTGAAAGATTGACTGGTATTCTTAACTATGTTGCTCCTTTTACGCTAT
GTGGATACGCTGCTTTAATGCCTTTGTATCATGCTATTGCTTCCCGTATGGCTTTCATTTTCTCCTCCTT
GTATAAATCCTGGTTGCTGTCTCTTTATGAGGAGTTGTGGCCCGTTGTCAGGCAACGTGGCGTGGTGTGC
ACTGTGTTTGCTGACGCAACCCCCACTGGTTGGGGCATTGCCACCACCTGTCAGCTCCTTTCCGGGACTT
TCGCTTTCCCCCTCCCTATTGCCACGGCGGAACTCATCGCCGCCTGCCTTGCCCGCTGCTGGACAGGGGC
TCGGCTGTTGGGCACTGACAATTCCGTGGTGTTGTCGGGGAAATCATCGTCCTTTCCTTGGCTGCTCGCC
TATGTTGCCACCTGGATTCTGCGCGGGACGTCCTTCTGCTACGTCCCTTCGGCCCTCAATCCAGCGGACC
TTCCTTCCCGCGGCCTGCTGCCGGCTCTGCGGCCTCTTCCGCGTCTTCGCCTTCGCCCTCAGACGAGTCG
GATCTCCCTTTGGGCCGCCTCCCCGCATCGATACCGAGCGCTGCTCGAGAGATCTACGGGTGGCATCCCT
GTGACCCCTCCCCAGTGCCTCTCCTGGCCCTGGAAGTTGCCACTCCAGTGCCCACCAGCCTTGTCCTAAT
AAAATTAAGTTGCATCATTTTGTCTGACTAGGTGTCCTTCTATAATATTATGGGGTGGAGGGGGGTGGTA
TGGAGCAAGGGGCAAGTTGGGAAGACAACCTGTAGGGCCTGCGGGGTCTATTGGGAACCAAGCTGGAGTG
CAGTGGCACAATCTTGGCTCACTGCAATCTCCGCCTCCTGGGTTCAAGCGATTCTCCTGCCTCAGCCTCC
CGAGTTGTTGGGATTCCAGGCATGCATGACCAGGCTCAGCTAATTTTTGTTTTTTTGGTAGAGACGGGGT
TTCACCATATTGGCCAGGCTGGTCTCCAACTCCTAATCTCAGGTGATCTACCCACCTTGGCCTCCCAAAT
TGCTGGGATTACAGGCGTGAACCACTGCTCCCTTCCCTGTCCTTCTGATTTTGTAGGTAACCACGTGCGG
ACCGAGCGGCCGCAGGAACCCCTAGTGATGGAGTTGGCCACTCCCTCTCTGCGCGCTCGCTCGCTCACTG
AGGCCGGGCGACCAAAGGTCGCCCGACGCCCGGGCTTTGCCCGGGCGGCCTCAGTGAGCGAGCGAGCGCG
CAGCTGCCTGCAGGGGCGCCTGATGCGGTATTTTCTCCTTACGCATCTGTGCGGTATTTCACACCGCATA
[142 nt withheld, positions 3921-4062]
C
[141 nt withheld, positions 4064-4204]
CCTTTGACGTTGGAGTCCACGTTCTTT
[37 nt withheld, positions 4232-4268]
ACCCTATCTCGGGCTATTCTTTTGATTTATAAGGGATTTTGCCGATTTCGGCCTATTGGTTAAAAAATGA
GCTGATTTAACAAAAATTTAACGCGAATTTTAACAAAATATTAACGTTTACAATTTTATGGTGCACTCTC
AGTACAATCTGCTCTGATGCCGCATAGTTAAGCCAGCCCCGACACCCGCCAACACCCGCTGACGCGCCCT
GACGGGCTTGTCTGCTCCCGGCATCCGCTTACAGACAAGCTGTGACCGTCTCCGGGAGCTGCATGTGTCA
GAGGTTTTCACCGTCATCACCGAAACGCGCGAGACGAAAGGGCCTCGTGATACGCCTATTTTTATAGGTT
AATGTCATGATAATAATGGTTTCTTAGACGTCAGGTGGCACTTTTCGGGGAAATGTGCGCGGAACCCCTA
TTTGTTTATTTTTCTAAATACATTCAAATATGTATCCGCTCATGAGACAATAACCCTGATAAATGCTTCA
ATAATATTGAAAAAGGAAGAGTATGAGTATTCAACATTTCCGTGTCGCCCTTATTCCCTTTTTTGCGGCA
TTTTGCCTTCCTGTTTTTGCTCACCCAGAAACGCTGGTGAAAGTAAAAGATGCTGAAGATCAGTTGGGTG
CACGAGTGGGTTACATCGAACTGGATCTCAACAGCGGTAAGATCCTTGAGAGTTTTCGCCCCGAAGAACG
TTTTCCAATGATGAGCACTTTTAAAGTTCTGCTATGTGGCGCGGTATTATCCCGTATTGACGCCGGGCAA
GAGCAACTCGGTCGCCGCATACACTATTCTCAGAATGACTTGGTTGAGTACTCACCAGTCACAGAAAAGC
ATCTTACGGATGGCATGACAGTAAGAGAATTATGCAGTGCTGCCATAACCATGAGTGATAACACTGCGGC
CAACTTACTTCTGACAACGATCGGAGGACCGAAGGAGCTAACCGCTTTTTTGCACAACATGGGGGATCAT
GTAACTCGCCTTGATCGTTGGGAACCGGAGCTGAATGAAGCCATACCAAACGACGAGCGTGACACCACGA
TGCCTGTAGCAATGGCAACAACGTTGCGCAAACTATTAACTGGCGAACTACTTACTCTAGCTTCCCGGCA
ACAATTAATAGACTGGATGGAGGCGGATAAAGTTGCAGGACCACTTCTGCGCTCGGCCCTTCCGGCTGGC
TGGTTTATTGCTGATAAATCTGGAGCCGGTGAGCGTGGGTCTCGCGGTATCATTGCAGCACTGGGGCCAG
ATGGTAAGCCCTCCCGTATCGTAGTTATCTACACGACGGGGAGTCAGGCAACTATGGATGAACGAAATAG
ACAGATCGCTGAGATAGGTGCCTCACTGATTAAGCATTGGTAACTGTCAGACCAAGTTTACTCATATATA
CTTTAGATTGATTTAAAACTTCATTTTTAATTTAAAAGGATCTAGGTGAAGATCCTTTTTGATAATCTCA
TGACCAAAATCCCTTAACGTGAGTTTTCGTTCCACTGAGCGTCAGACCCCGTAGAAAAGATCAAAGGATC
TTCTTGAGATCCTTTTTTTCTGCGCGTAATCTGCTGCTTGCAAACAAAAAAACCACCGCTACCAGCGGTG
GTTTGTTTGCCGGATCAAGAGCTACCAACTCTTTTTCCGAAGGTAACTGGCTTCAGCAGAGCGCAGATAC
CAAATACTGTCCTTCTAGTGTAGCCGTAGTTAGGCCACCACTTCAAGAACTCTGTAGCACCGCCTACATA
CCTCGCTCTGCTAATCCTGTTACCAGTGGCTGCTGCCAGTGGCGATAAGTCGTGTCTTACCGGGTTGGAC
TCAAGACGATAGTTACCGGATAAGGCGCAGCGGTCGGGCTGAACGGGGGGTTCGTGCACACAGCCCAGCT
TGGAGCGAACGACCTACACCGAACTGAGATACCTACAGCGTGAGCTATGAGAAAGCGCCACGCTTCCCGA
AGGGAGAAAGGCGGACAGGTATCCGGTAAGCGGCAGGGTCGGAACAGGAGAGCGCACGAGGGAGCTTCCA
GGGGGAAACGCCTGGTATCTTTATAGTCCTGTCGGGTTTCGCCACCTCTGACTTGAGCGTCGATTTTTGT
GATGCTCGTCAGGGGGGCGGAGCCTATGGAAAAACGCCAGCAACGCGGCCTTTTTACGGTTCCTGGCCTT
TTGCTGGCCTTTTGCTCACATGT
Features (pLannotate 1.2.2; 16 found; start..end, strand, type, name):
     12..39      +  repeat_region  AAV2 ITR (fragment): inverted terminal repeat of adeno-associated virus serotype 2 inverted
     68..95      +  repeat_region  AAV2 ITR (fragment): inverted terminal repeat of adeno-associated virus serotype 2 inverted
    702..898     +  promoter       SV40 promoter: SV40 early promoter
    911..1836    +  CDS            ChR2 (fragment): N-terminal fragment of channelrhodopsin-2 from the alga Chlamydomonas reinhardtii (Nagel et al., 2003) blue light-activated cation channel
   1841..2557    +  CDS            EGFP: EGFP is a basic (constitutively fluorescent) green fluorescent protein published in 1996, derived from Aequorea victoria. It is reported to be a rapidly-maturing weak dimer with moderate acid sensitivity.
   2564..2588    +  misc_feature   MCS (fragment): pBluescript multiple cloning site
   2588..3176    +  misc_feature   WPRE: woodchuck hepatitis virus posttranscriptional regulatory element
   3208..3684    +  polyA_signal   hGH poly(A) signal: human growth hormone polyadenylation signal
   3724..3864    +  repeat_region  AAV2 ITR: inverted terminal repeat of adeno-associated virus serotype 2 inverted
   3869..3920    -  misc_feature   bom (fragment): basis of mobility region from pBR322
   3939..4319    +  rep_origin     M13 ori (sequence partly withheld): M13 bacteriophage origin of replication; arrow indicates direction of (+) strand synthesis
   4395..4444    -  misc_feature   bom (fragment): basis of mobility region from pBR322
   4546..4581    -  CDS            rop (fragment): Rop protein, which maintains plasmids at low copy number; rop
   4676..4780    +  promoter       AmpR promoter: bla
   4781..5641    +  CDS            AmpR: β-lactamase; bla; confers resistance to ampicillin, carbenicillin, and related antibiotics
   5812..6400    +  rep_origin     ori: high-copy-number ColE1/pMB1/pBR322/pUC origin of replication
