>Addgene plasmid #125952 | 107_pAAV-ProC17-CatCh-GFP-WPRE | addgene full sequence | sequence record 256948 | Addgene NGS Result
GGGTTCCTGCGGCCGCACGCGTAACAAGTCTATCATAATAATTACAGGATGTGAACCTGGGAGGATAATT
ACAGGACCCCGGGCGCAATAAATAATTACAGGAATCGAATATGGAATTATAATTACAGGATCTGAAGAAT
CAAGTATAATTACAGGAGCCGTTGTGTGCTGTATAATTACAGGAATGATCATTTATTGCATAATTACAGG
ATAGGTGTGCCGCTACATAATTACAGGAGGTTTCAGCCCAACTATAATTACAGGACTAGGCAAGTTCGGT
ATAATTACAGGATGGCGCTGCCCCCCAATAATTACAGGATAGCTGACTTCGGTAATAATTACAGGACATT
CTCGCCAGACTATAATTACAGGATGCAACTAGACTCTGATAATTACAGGATCGTCTTAAATTGCCATAAT
TACAGGAACAAGCATACGTTGCATAATTACAGGACCCCTATTCTAGTGTATAATTACAGGATGTGCACAA
CCAAAAATAATTACAGGATAATTGTCTTGACTGATAATTACAGGAGGGTGTGATACACCTATAATTACAG
GAGCTCGAGATCTGCGATCTGCATCTCAATTAGTCAGCAACCATAGTCCCGCCCCTAACTCCGCCCATCC
CGCCCCTAACTCCGCCCAGTTCCGCCCATTCTCCGCCCCATCGCTGACTAATTTTTTTTATTTATGCAGA
GGCCGAGGCCGCCTCGGCCTCTGAGCTATTCCAGAAGTAGTGAGGAGGCTTTTTTGGAGGCCTAGGCTTT
TGCAAAGGATCCGCCACCATGGATTATGGAGGCGCCCTGAGTGCCGTTGGGCGCGAGCTGCTATTTGTAA
CGAACCCAGTAGTCGTCAATGGCTCTGTACTTGTGCCTGAGGACCAGTGTTACTGCGCGGGCTGGATTGA
GTCGCGTGGCACAAACGGTGCCCAAACGGCGTCGAACGTGCTGCAATGGCTTGCTGCTGGCTTCTCCATC
CTACTGCTTATGTTTTACGCCTACCAAACATGGAAGTCAACCTGCGGCTGGGAGGAGATCTATGTGTGCG
CTATCGAGATGGTCAAGGTGATTCTCGAGTTCTTCTTCGAGTTTAAGAACCCGTCCATGCTGTATCTAGC
CACAGGCCACCGCGTCCAGTGGTTGCGTTACGCCGAGTGGCTTCTCACCTGCCCGGTCATTTGCATTCAC
CTGTCAAACCTGACGGGCTTGTCCAACGACTACAGCAGGCGCACCATGGGTCTGCTTGTGTCTGATATTG
GCACAATTGTGTGGGGCGCCACTTCCGCCATGGCCACCGGATACGTCAAGGTCATCTTCTTCTGCCTGGG
TCTGTGTTATGGTGCTAACACGTTCTTTCACGCTGCCAAGGCCTACATCGAGGGTTACCACACCGTGCCG
AAGGGCCGGTGTCGCCAGGTGGTGACTGGCATGGCTTGGCTCTTCTTCGTATCATGGGGTATGTTCCCCA
TCCTGTTCATCCTCGGCCCCGAGGGCTTCGGCGTCCTGAGCGTGTACGGCTCCACCGTCGGCCACACCAT
CATTGACCTGATGTCGAAGAACTGCTGGGGTCTGCTCGGCCACTACCTGCGCGTGCTGATCCACGAGCAT
ATCCTCATCCACGGCGACATTCGCAAGACCACCAAATTGAACATTGGTGGCACTGAGATTGAGGTCGAGA
CGCTGGTGGAGGACGAGGCCGAGGCTGGCGCGGTACCCATGGTGAGCAAGGGCGAGGAGCTGTTCACCGG
GGTGGTGCCCATCCTGGTCGAGCTGGACGGCGACGTAAACGGCCACAAGTTCAGCGTGTCCGGCGAGGGC
GAGGGCGATGCCACCTACGGCAAGCTGACCCTGAAGTTCATCTGCACCACCGGCAAGCTGCCCGTGCCCT
GGCCCACCCTCGTGACCACCCTGACCTACGGCGTGCAGTGCTTCAGCCGCTACCCCGACCACATGAAGCA
GCACGACTTCTTCAAGTCCGCCATGCCCGAAGGCTACGTCCAGGAGCGCACCATCTTCTTCAAGGACGAC
GGCAACTACAAGACCCGCGCCGAGGTGAAGTTCGAGGGCGACACCCTGGTGAACCGCATCGAGCTGAAGG
GCATCGACTTCAAGGAGGACGGCAACATCCTGGGGCACAAGCTGGAGTACAACTACAACAGCCACAACGT
CTATATCATGGCCGACAAGCAGAAGAACGGCATCAAGGTGAACTTCAAGATCCGCCACAACATCGAGGAC
GGCAGCGTGCAGCTCGCCGACCACTACCAGCAGAACACCCCCATCGGCGACGGCCCCGTGCTGCTGCCCG
ACAACCACTACCTGAGCACCCAGTCCGCCCTGAGCAAAGACCCCAACGAGAAGCGCGATCACATGGTCCT
GCTGGAGTTCGTGACCGCCGCCGGGATCACTCTCGGCATGGACGAGCTGTACAAGTGATAAGAATTCGAT
ATCAAGCTTATCGATAATCAACCTCTGGATTACAAAATTTGTGAAAGATTGACTGGTATTCTTAACTATG
TTGCTCCTTTTACGCTATGTGGATACGCTGCTTTAATGCCTTTGTATCATGCTATTGCTTCCCGTATGGC
TTTCATTTTCTCCTCCTTGTATAAATCCTGGTTGCTGTCTCTTTATGAGGAGTTGTGGCCCGTTGTCAGG
CAACGTGGCGTGGTGTGCACTGTGTTTGCTGACGCAACCCCCACTGGTTGGGGCATTGCCACCACCTGTC
AGCTCCTTTCCGGGACTTTCGCTTTCCCCCTCCCTATTGCCACGGCGGAACTCATCGCCGCCTGCCTTGC
CCGCTGCTGGACAGGGGCTCGGCTGTTGGGCACTGACAATTCCGTGGTGTTGTCGGGGAAATCATCGTCC
TTTCCTTGGCTGCTCGCCTATGTTGCCACCTGGATTCTGCGCGGGACGTCCTTCTGCTACGTCCCTTCGG
CCCTCAATCCAGCGGACCTTCCTTCCCGCGGCCTGCTGCCGGCTCTGCGGCCTCTTCCGCGTCTTCGCCT
TCGCCCTCAGACGAGTCGGATCTCCCTTTGGGCCGCCTCCCCGCATCGATACCGAGCGCTGCTCGAGAGA
TCTACGGGTGGCATCCCTGTGACCCCTCCCCAGTGCCTCTCCTGGCCCTGGAAGTTGCCACTCCAGTGCC
CACCAGCCTTGTCCTAATAAAATTAAGTTGCATCATTTTGTCTGACTAGGTGTCCTTCTATAATATTATG
GGGTGGAGGGGGGTGGTATGGAGCAAGGGGCAAGTTGGGAAGACAACCTGTAGGGCCTGCGGGGTCTATT
GGGAACCAAGCTGGAGTGCAGTGGCACAATCTTGGCTCACTGCAATCTCCGCCTCCTGGGTTCAAGCGAT
TCTCCTGCCTCAGCCTCCCGAGTTGTTGGGATTCCAGGCATGCATGACCAGGCTCAGCTAATTTTTGTTT
TTTTGGTAGAGACGGGGTTTCACCATATTGGCCAGGCTGGTCTCCAACTCCTAATCTCAGGTGATCTACC
CACCTTGGCCTCCCAAATTGCTGGGATTACAGGCGTGAACCACTGCTCCCTTCCCTGTCCTTCTGATTTT
GTAGGTAACCACGTGCGGACCGAGCGGCCGCAGGAACCCCTAGTGATGGAGTTGGCCACTCCCTCTCTGC
GCGCTCGCTCGCTCACTGAGGCCGGGCGACCAAAGGTCGCCCGACGCCCGGGCTTTGCCCGGGCGGCCTC
AGTGAGCGAGCGAGCGCGCAGCTGCCTGCAGGGGCGCCTGATGCGGTATTTTCTCCTTACGCATCTGTGC
GGTATTTCACACCGCATA
[95 nt withheld, positions 3799-3893]
T
[46 nt withheld, positions 3895-3940]
C
[141 nt withheld, positions 3942-4082]
CCTTTGACGTTGGAGTCCACGTTCTTT
[37 nt withheld, positions 4110-4146]
ACTCTATCTCGGGCTATTCTTTTGATTTATAAGGGATTTTGCCGATTTCGGTCTATTGGTTAAAAAATGA
GCTGATTTAACAAAAATTTAACGCGAATTTTAACAAAATATTAACGTTTACAATTTTATGGTGCACTCTC
AGTACAATCTGCTCTGATGCCGCATAGTTAAGCCAGCCCCGACACCCGCCAACACCCGCTGACGCGCCCT
GACGGGCTTGTCTGCTCCCGGCATCCGCTTACAGACAAGCTGTGACCGTCTCCGGGAGCTGCATGTGTCA
GAGGTTTTCACCGTCATCACCGAAACGCGCGAGACGAAAGGGCCTCGTGATACGCCTATTTTTATAGGTT
AATGTCATGATAATAATGGTTTCTTAGACGTCAGGTGGCACTTTTCGGGGAAATGTGCGCGGAACCCCTA
TTTGTTTATTTTTCTAAATACATTCAAATATGTATCCGCTCATGAGACAATAACCCTGATAAATGCTTCA
ATAATATTGAAAAAGGAAGAGTATGAGTATTCAACATTTCCGTGTCGCCCTTATTCCCTTTTTTGCGGCA
TTTTGCCTTCCTGTTTTTGCTCACCCAGAAACGCTGGTGAAAGTAAAAGATGCTGAAGATCAGTTGGGTG
CACGAGTGGGTTACATCGAACTGGATCTCAACAGCGGTAAGATCCTTGAGAGTTTTCGCCCCGAAGAACG
TTTTCCAATGATGAGCACTTTTAAAGTTCTGCTATGTGGCGCGGTATTATCCCGTATTGACGCCGGGCAA
GAGCAACTCGGTCGCCGCATACACTATTCTCAGAATGACTTGGTTGAGTACTCACCAGTCACAGAAAAGC
ATCTTACGGATGGCATGACAGTAAGAGAATTATGCAGTGCTGCCATAACCATGAGTGATAACACTGCGGC
CAACTTACTTCTGACAACGATCGGAGGACCGAAGGAGCTAACCGCTTTTTTGCACAACATGGGGGATCAT
GTAACTCGCCTTGATCGTTGGGAACCGGAGCTGAATGAAGCCATACCAAACGACGAGCGTGACACCACGA
TGCCTGTAGCAATGGCAACAACGTTGCGCAAACTATTAACTGGCGAACTACTTACTCTAGCTTCCCGGCA
ACAATTAATAGACTGGATGGAGGCGGATAAAGTTGCAGGACCACTTCTGCGCTCGGCCCTTCCGGCTGGC
TGGTTTATTGCTGATAAATCTGGAGCCGGTGAGCGTGGGTCTCGCGGTATCATTGCAGCACTGGGGCCAG
ATGGTAAGCCCTCCCGTATCGTAGTTATCTACACGACGGGGAGTCAGGCAACTATGGATGAACGAAATAG
ACAGATCGCTGAGATAGGTGCCTCACTGATTAAGCATTGGTAACTGTCAGACCAAGTTTACTCATATATA
CTTTAGATTGATTTAAAACTTCATTTTTAATTTAAAAGGATCTAGGTGAAGATCCTTTTTGATAATCTCA
TGACCAAAATCCCTTAACGTGAGTTTTCGTTCCACTGAGCGTCAGACCCCGTAGAAAAGATCAAAGGATC
TTCTTGAGATCCTTTTTTTCTGCGCGTAATCTGCTGCTTGCAAACAAAAAAACCACCGCTACCAGCGGTG
GTTTGTTTGCCGGATCAAGAGCTACCAACTCTTTTTCCGAAGGTAACTGGCTTCAGCAGAGCGCAGATAC
CAAATACTGTTCTTCTAGTGTAGCCGTAGTTAGGCCACCACTTCAAGAACTCTGTAGCACCGCCTACATA
CCTCGCTCTGCTAATCCTGTTACCAGTGGCTGCTGCCAGTGGCGATAAGTCGTGTCTTACCGGGTTGGAC
TCAAGACGATAGTTACCGGATAAGGCGCAGCGGTCGGGCTGAACGGGGGGTTCGTGCACACAGCCCAGCT
TGGAGCGAACGACCTACACCGAACTGAGATACCTACAGCGTGAGCTATGAGAAAGCGCCACGCTTCCCGA
AGGGAGAAAGGCGGACAGGTATCCGGTAAGCGGCAGGGTCGGAACAGGAGAGCGCACGAGGGAGCTTCCA
GGGGGAAACGCCTGGTATCTTTATAGTCCTGTCGGGTTTCGCCACCTCTGACTTGAGCGTCGATTTTTGT
GATGCTCGTCAGGGGGGCGGAGCCTATGGAAAAACGCCAGCAACGCGGCCTTTTTACGGTTCCTGGCCTT
TTGCTGGCCTTTTGCTCACATGTCCTGCAGGCAGCTGCGCGCTCGCTCGCTCACTGAGGCCGCCCGGGCG
TCGGGCGACCTTTGGTCGCCCGGCCTCAGTGAGCGAGCGAGCGCGCAGAGAGGGAGTGGCCAACTCCATC
ACTAG
Features (pLannotate 1.2.2; 16 found; start..end, strand, type, name):
    580..776     +  promoter       SV40 promoter: SV40 early promoter
    789..1714    +  CDS            ChR2 (fragment): N-terminal fragment of channelrhodopsin-2 from the alga Chlamydomonas reinhardtii (Nagel et al., 2003) blue light-activated cation channel
   1719..2435    +  CDS            EGFP: EGFP is a basic (constitutively fluorescent) green fluorescent protein published in 1996, derived from Aequorea victoria. It is reported to be a rapidly-maturing weak dimer with moderate acid sensitivity.
   2442..2466    +  misc_feature   MCS (fragment): pBluescript multiple cloning site
   2466..3054    +  misc_feature   WPRE: woodchuck hepatitis virus posttranscriptional regulatory element
   3086..3562    +  polyA_signal   hGH poly(A) signal: human growth hormone polyadenylation signal
   3602..3742    +  repeat_region  AAV2 ITR: inverted terminal repeat of adeno-associated virus serotype 2 inverted
   3747..3798    -  misc_feature   bom (fragment): basis of mobility region from pBR322
   3817..4272    +  rep_origin     f1 ori (sequence partly withheld): f1 bacteriophage origin of replication; arrow indicates direction of (+) strand synthesis
   4273..4322    -  misc_feature   bom (fragment): basis of mobility region from pBR322
   4424..4459    -  CDS            rop (fragment): Rop protein, which maintains plasmids at low copy number; rop
   4554..4658    +  promoter       AmpR promoter: bla
   4659..5519    +  CDS            AmpR: β-lactamase; bla; confers resistance to ampicillin, carbenicillin, and related antibiotics
   5690..6278    +  rep_origin     ori: high-copy-number ColE1/pMB1/pBR322/pUC origin of replication
   6351..6378    +  repeat_region  AAV2 ITR (fragment): inverted terminal repeat of adeno-associated virus serotype 2 inverted
   6407..6434    +  repeat_region  AAV2 ITR (fragment): inverted terminal repeat of adeno-associated virus serotype 2 inverted
