[The description below was written by a language model from this plasmid's Addgene catalogue record and pLannotate feature annotations shown in this document.]
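Description:
107_pAAV-ProC17-CatCh-GFP-WPRE is an AAV transfer plasmid built on a pAAV backbone, used to package a recombinant adeno-associated virus genome that expresses an optogenetic actuator under a synthetic cell-type-targeting promoter. It is propagated in bacteria as a high-copy plasmid through a ColE1/pUC-type origin with ampicillin selection (β-lactamase under its own promoter). The backbone also carries an f1/M13 phage origin. Both the depositor sequence and the repository's sequencing result are 6,461 nt. They give the same feature set, offset only by the choice of start coordinate.

The payload lies between AAV2 inverted terminal repeats, which provide the cis signals for genome replication and encapsidation. The downstream ITR is annotated in full, whereas the upstream one is detected only as two short fragments. Expression is driven by ProC17, one of a series of synthetic promoters. It is not annotated by name, but an unannotated stretch lies between the upstream ITR fragments and a segment matching the SV40 early promoter immediately before the coding sequence. The record does not state how that SV40-like segment relates to ProC17.

The open reading frame encodes CatCh, the L132C variant of the blue-light-gated cation channel channelrhodopsin-2, followed directly by EGFP so that expressing cells can be both light-activated and visualised. A WPRE downstream enhances transcript stability and expression, and a human growth hormone polyadenylation signal terminates the message. According to the record, the construct is intended for targeting expression to neuronal and glial cell types in the retina of mice, non-human primates and humans. The specific cell population targeted by ProC17 is not given.
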