Addgene plasmid #125952: 107_pAAV-ProC17-CatCh-GFP-WPRE
Purpose: Targeting expression to neuronal and glial cell types in mice, non-human primates, and human retina
Depositing lab: Botond Roska. Depositing organization: Friedrich Miescher Institute for Biomedical Research. Publication: Targeting neuronal and glial cell types with synthetic promoter AAVs in mice, non-human primates and humans. Juttner J, Szabo A, Gross-Scherf B, Morikawa RK, Rompani SB, Hantz P, Szikra T, Esposti F, Cowan CS, Bharioke A, Patino-Alvarez CP, Keles O, Kusnyerik A, Azoulay T, Hartl D, Krebs AR, Schubeler D, Hajdu RI, Lukats A, Nemeth J, Nagy ZZ, Wu KC, Wu RH, Xiang L, Fang XL, Jin ZB, Goldblum D, Hasler PW, Scholl HPN, Krol J, Roska B. Nat Neurosci. 2019 Jul 8. pii: 10.1038/s41593-019-0431-2. doi: 10.1038/s41593-019-0431-2. PubMed 31285614.
Backbone
  Vector backbone: pAAV
  Vector type: AAV
Growth in bacteria
  Bacterial resistance: Ampicillin, 100 μg/mL
  Growth temperature: 37°C
  Growth strain: NEB Stable
  Copy number: High Copy
Gene/Insert
  Gene/Insert name: CatCh-GFP (alt name: ChR2(L132C)-EGFP)
  Species: Synthetic
  Promoter: ProC17
  Cloning method: Restriction Enzyme; 5′ cloning site Unknown (unknown if destroyed); 3′ cloning site Unknown (unknown if destroyed)
Terms and licenses: Academic/Nonprofit Terms; Industry Terms: Not Available to Industry
Depositor comments: Please visit https://www.biorxiv.org/content/early/2018/10/04/434720.full.pdf for BioRxiv preprint
How to cite: 107_pAAV-ProC17-CatCh-GFP-WPRE was a gift from Botond Roska (Addgene plasmid # 125952 ; http://n2t.net/addgene:125952 ; RRID:Addgene_125952)
